>Addgene plasmid #165474 | pCMV3Tag8li-hMBOAT7-3xFLAG | addgene full sequence | sequence record 327816 | Addgene NGS Result
GCCCACCCCCCAGCAGTCCGGAGAAGGCGGCTTCCTTGGAGTATGACTATGAGACCATCCGCAACATCGA
CTGCTACAGCACAGATTTCTGCGTGCGGGTGCGCGATGGCATGCGGTACTGGAACATGACGGTGCAGTGG
TGGCTGGCGCAGTATATCTACAAGAGCGCACCTGCCCGTTCCTATGTCCTGCGGAGCGCCTGGACCATGC
TGCTGAGCGCCTACTGGCACGGCCTCCACCCGGGCTACTACCTGAGCTTCCTGACCATCCCGCTGTGCCT
GGCTGCCGAGGGCCGGCTGGAGTCAGCCCTGCGGGGGCGGCTGAGCCCAGGGGGCCAGAAGGCCTGGGAC
TGGGTGCACTGGTTCCTGAAGATGCGCGCCTATGACTACATGTGCATGGGCTTCGTGCTGCTCTCCTTGG
CCGACACCCTTCGGTACTGGGCCTCCATCTACTTCTGTATCCACTTCCTGGCCCTGGCAGCCCTGGGGCT
GGGGCTGGCTTTAGGTGGGGGCAGCCCCAGCCGGCGGAAGGCAGCATCCCAGCCCACCAGCCTTGCCCCG
GAGAAGCTCCGGGAGGAGGCGGCCGCAATCGATGTCGAGGATTACAAGGATGACGACGATAAGGACTATA
AGGACGATGATGACAAGGACTACAAAGATGATGACGATAAATAGGGCCCGGTACCTTAATTAATTAAGGT
ACCAGGTAAGTGTACCCAATTCGCCCTATAGTGAGTCGTATTACAATTCACTCGATCGGCTCGCTGATCA
GCCTCGACTGTGCCTTCTAGTTGCCAGCCATCTGTTGTTTGCCCCTCCCCCGTGCCTTCCTTGACCCTGG
AAGGTGCCACTCCCACTGTCCTTTCCTAATAAAATGAGGAAATTGCATCGCATTGTCTGAGTAGGTGTCA
TTCTATTCTGGGGGGTGGGGTGGGGCAGGACAGCAAGGGGGAGGATTGGGAAGACAATAGCAGGCATGCT
GGGGAACGCGTAAATTGTAAGCGTTAATATTTTGTTAAAATTCGCGTTAAATTTTTGTTAAATCAGCTCA
TTTTTTAACCAATAGGCCGAAATCGGCAAAATCCCTTATAAATCAAAAGAATAGACCGAGATAGGGT
[37 nt withheld, positions 1118-1154]
AAAGAACGTGGACTCCAACGTCAAAGG
[49 nt withheld, positions 1182-1230]
T
[91 nt withheld, positions 1232-1322]
G
[124 nt withheld, positions 1324-1447]
CAGGTGGCACTTTTCGGGGAAATGTGCGCGGAACCCCTATTTGTTTATTTTTCTAAATACATTCAAATAT
GTATCCGCTCATGAGACAATAACCCTGATAAATGCTTCAATAATATTGAAAAAGGAAGAGTATGAGTATT
CAACATTTCCGTGTCGCCCTTATTCCCTTTTTTGCGGCATTTTGCCTTCCTGTTTTTGCTCACCCAGAAA
CGCTGGTGAAAGTAAAAGATGCTGAAGATCAGTTGGGTGCACGAGTGGGTTACATCGAACTGGATCTCAA
CAGCGGTAAGATCCTTGAGAGTTTTCGCCCCGAAGAACGTTTTCCAATGATGAGCACTTTTAAAGTTCTG
CTATGTGGCGCGGTATTATCCCGTATTGACGCCGGGCAAGAGCAACTCGGTCGCCGCATACACTATTCTC
AGAATGACTTGGTTGAGTACTCACCAGTCACAGAAAAGCATCTTACGGATGGCATGACAGTAAGAGAATT
ATGCAGTGCTGCCATAACCATGAGTGATAACACTGCGGCCAACTTACTTCTGACAACGATCGGAGGACCG
AAGGAGCTAACCGCTTTTTTGCACAACATGGGGGATCATGTAACTCGCCTTGATCGTTGGGAACCGGAGC
TGAATGAAGCCATACCAAACGACGAGCGTGACACCACGATGCCTGTAGCAATGGCAACAACGTTGCGCAA
ACTATTAACTGGCGAACTACTTACTCTAGCTTCCCGGCAACAATTAATAGACTGGATGGAGGCGGATAAA
GTTGCAGGACCACTTCTGCGCTCGGCCCTTCCGGCTGGCTGGTTTATTGCTGATAAATCTGGAGCCGGTG
AGCGTGGGTCTCGCGGTATCATTGCAGCACTGGGGCCAGATGGTAAGCCCTCCCGTATCGTAGTTATCTA
CACGACGGGGAGTCAGGCAACTATGGATGAACGAAATAGACAGATCGCTGAGATAGGTGCCTCACTGATT
AAGCATTGGCCTCAGGATTAGTGCTTCATCCCCGTGGCCCGTTGCTCGCGTTTGCTGGCGGTGTCCCCGG
AAGAAATATATTTGCATGTCTTTAGTTCTATGATGACACAAACCCCGCCCAGCGTCTTGTCATTGGCGAA
TTCGAACACGCAGATGCAGTCGGGGCGGCGCGGTCCGAGGTCCACTTCGCATATTAAGGTGACGCGTGTG
GCCTCGAACACCGAGCGACCCTGCAGCGACCCGCTTAACAGCGTCAACAGCGTGCCGCAGATCCCGGGGG
GCAATGAGATATGAAAAAGCCTGAACTCACCGCGACGTCTGTCGAGAAGTTTCTGATCGAAAAGTTCGAC
AGCGTCTCCGACCTGATGCAGCTCTCGGAGGGCGAAGAATCTCGTGCTTTCAGCTTCGATGTAGGAGGGC
GTGGATATGTCCTGCGGGTAAATAGCTGCGCCGATGGTTTCTACAAAGATCGTTATGTTTATCGGCACTT
TGCATCGGCCGCGCTCCCGATTCCGGAAGTGCTTGACATTGGGGAATTCAGCGAGAGCCTGACCTATTGC
ATCTCCCGCCGTGCACAGGGTGTCACGTTGCAAGACCTGCCTGAAACCGAACTGCCCGCTGTTCTGCAGC
CGGTCGCGGAGGCCATGGATGCGATCGCTGCGGCCGATCTTAGCCAGACGAGCGGGTTCGGCCCATTCGG
ACCGCAAGGAATCGGTCAATACACTACATGGCGTGATTTCATATGCGCGATTGCTGATCCCCATGTGTAT
CACTGGCAAACTGTGATGGACGACACCGTCAGTGCGTCCGTCGCGCAGGCTCTCGATGAGCTGATGCTTT
GGGCCGAGGACTGCCCCGAAGTCCGGCACCTCGTGCACGCGGATTTCGGCTCCAACAATGTCCTGACGGA
CAATGGCCGCATAACAGCGGTCATTGACTGGAGCGAGGCGATGTTCGGGGATTCCCAATACGAGGTCGCC
AACATCTTCTTCTGGAGGCCGTGGTTGGCTTGTATGGAGCAGCAGACGCGCTACTTCGAGCGGAGGCATC
CGGAGCTTGCAGGATCGCCGCGGCTCCGGGCGTATATGCTCCGCATTGGTCTTGACCAACTCTATCAGAG
CTTGGTTGACGGCAATTTCGATGATGCAGCTTGGGCGCAGGGTCGATGCGACGCAATCGTCCGATCCGGA
GCCGGGACTGTCGGGCGTACACAAATCGCCCGCAGAAGCGCGGCCGTCTGGACCGATGGCTGTGTAGAAG
TACTCGCCGATAGTGGAAACCGACGCCCCAGCACTCGTCCGGATCGGGAGATGGGGGAGGCTAACTGAAA
CACGGAAGGAGACAATACCGGAAGGAACCCGCGCTATGACGGCAATAAAAAGACAGAATAAAACGCACGG
GTGTTGGGTCGTTTGTTCATAAACGCGGGGTTCGGTCCCAGGGCTGGCACTCTGTCGATACCCCACCGAG
ACCCCATTGGGGCCAATACGCCCGCGTTTCTTCCTTTTCCCCACCCCACCCCCCAAGTTCGGGTGAAGGC
CCAGGGCTCGCAGCCAACGTCGGGGCGGCAGGCCCTGCCATAGCCACTGGCCCCGTGGGTTAGGGACGGG
GTCCCCCATGGGGAATGGTTTATGGTTCGTGGGGGTTATTATTTTGGGCGTTGCGTGGGGTCAGGTCCAC
GACTGGACTGAGCAGACAGACCCATGGTTTTTGGATGGCCTGGGCATGGACCGCATGTACTGGCGCGACA
CGAACACCGGGCGTCTGTGGCTGCCAAACACCCCCGACCCCCAAAAACCACCGCGCGGATTTCTGGCGCC
GCCGGACGAACTAAACCTGACTACGACATCTCTGCCCCTTCTTCGCTGGTACGAGGAGCGCTTTGCCTCA
GGTCATGACCAAAATCCCTTAACGTGAGTTTTCGTTCCACTGAGCGTCAGACCCCGTAGAAAAGATCAAA
GGATCTTCTTGAGATCCTTTTTTTCTGCGCGTAATCTGCTGCTTGCAAACAAAAAAACCACCGCTACCAG
CGGTGGTTTGTTTGCCGGATCAAGAGCTACCAACTCTTTTTCCGAAGGTAACTGGCTTCAGCAGAGCGCA
GATACCAAATACTGTTCTTCTAGTGTAGCCGTAGTTAGGCCACCACTTCAAGAACTCTGTAGCACCGCCT
ACATACCTCGCTCTGCTAATCCTGTTACCAGTGGCTGCTGCCAGTGGCGATAAGTCGTGTCTTACCGGGT
TGGACTCAAGACGATAGTTACCGGATAAGGCGCAGCGGTCGGGCTGAACGGGGGGTTCGTGCACACAGCC
CAGCTTGGAGCGAACGACCTACACCGAACTGAGATACCTACAGCGTGAGCTATGAGAAAGCGCCACGCTT
CCCGAAGGGAGAAAGGCGGACAGGTATCCGGTAAGCGGCAGGGTCGGAACAGGAGAGCGCACGAGGGAGC
TTCCAGGGGGAAACGCCTGGTATCTTTATAGTCCTGTCGGGTTTCGCCACCTCTGACTTGAGCGTCGATT
TTTGTGATGCTCGTCAGGGGGGCGGAGCCTATGGAAAAACGCCAGCAACGCGGCCTTTTTACGGTTCCTG
GCCTTTTGCTGGCCTTTTGCTCACATGTTCTTTCCTGCGTTATCCCCTGATTCTGTGGATAACCGTATTA
CCGCCATGCATTAGTTATTAATAGTAATCAATTACGGGGTCATTAGTTCATAGCCCATATATGGAGTTCC
GCGTTACATAACTTACGGTAAATGGCCCGCCTGGCTGACCGCCCAACGACCCCCGCCCATTGACGTCAAT
AATGACGTATGTTCCCATAGTAACGCCAATAGGGACTTTCCATTGACGTCAATGGGTGGAGTATTTACGG
TAAACTGCCCACTTGGCAGTACATCAAGTGTATCATATGCCAAGTACGCCCCCTATTGACGTCAATGACG
GTAAATGGCCCGCCTGGCATTATGCCCAGTACATGACCTTATGGGACTTTCCTACTTGGCAGTACATCTA
CGTATTAGTCATCGCTATTACCATGGTGATGCGGTTTTGGCAGTACATCAATGGGCGTGGATAGCGGTTT
GACTCACGGGGATTTCCAAGTCTCCACCCCATTGACGTCAATGGGAGTTTGTTTTGGCACCAAAATCAAC
GGGACTTTCCAAAATGTCGTAACAACTCCGCCCCATTGACGCAAATGGGCGGTAGGCGTGTACGGTGGGA
GGTCTATATAAGCAGAGCTGGTTTAGTGAACCGTCAGATCCGCTAGCGATTACGCCAAGCTCGAAATTAA
CCCTCACTAAAGGGAACAAAAGCTGGCTCGAGGCCATGTCGCCTGAAGAATGGACGTATCTAGTGGTTCT
TCTTATCTCCATCCCCATCGGCTTCCTCTTTAAGAAAGCCGGTCCTGGGCTGAAGAGATGGGGAGCAGCC
GCTGTGGGCCTGGGGCTCACCCTGTTCACCTGTGGCCCCCACACTTTGCATTCTCTGGTCACCATCCTCG
GGACCTGGGCCCTCATTCAGGCCCAGCCCTGCTCCTGCCACGCCCTGGCTCTGGCCTGGACTTTCTCCTA
TCTCCTGTTCTTCCGAGCCCTCAGCCTCCTGGGCCTGCCCACTCCCACGCCCTTCACCAATGCCGTCCAG
CTGCTGCTGACGCTGAAGCTGGTGAGCCTGGCCAGTGAAGTCCAGGACCTGCATCTGGCCCAGAGGAAGG
AAATGGCCTCAGGCTTCAGCAAGGGGCCCACCCTGGGGCTGCTGCCCGACGTGCCCTCCCTGATGGAGAC
ACTCAGCTACAGCTACTGCTACGTGGGAATCATGACAGGCCCGTTCTTCCGCTACCGCACCTACCTGGAC
TGGCTGGAGCAGCCCTTCCCCGGGGCAGTGCCCAGCCTGCGGCCCCTGCTGCGCCGCGCCTGGCCGGCCC
CGCTCTTCGGCCTGCTGTTCCTGCTCTCCTCTCACCTCTTCCCGCTGGAGGCCGTGCGCGAGGACGCCTT
CTACGCCCGCCCGCTGCCCGCCCGCCTCTTCTACATGATCCCCGTCTTCTTCGCCTTCCGCATGCGCTTC
TACGTGGCCTGGATTGCCGCCGAGTGCGGCTGCATTGCCGCCGGCTTTGGGGCCTACCCCGTGGCCGCCA
AAGCCCGGGCCGGAGGCGGCCCCACCCTCCAAT
Features (pLannotate 1.2.2; 17 found; start..end, strand, type, name):
    600..671     +  CDS            3xFLAG: three tandem FLAG® epitope tags
    725..743     -  promoter       T7 promoter: promoter for bacteriophage T7 RNA polymerase
    778..985     +  polyA_signal   bGH poly(A) signal: bovine growth hormone polyadenylation signal
   1019..1447    -  rep_origin     f1 ori (sequence partly withheld): f1 bacteriophage origin of replication; arrow indicates direction of (+) strand synthesis
   1474..1578    +  promoter       AmpR promoter: bla
   1579..2436    +  CDS            AmpR: β-lactamase; bla; confers resistance to ampicillin, carbenicillin, and related antibiotics
   2451..2630    -  CDS            UL24 (fragment): UL24_EHV1 - Protein inferred from homology: Swiss-Prot protein existence level 3. From Equine herpesvirus 1 (strain HVS25A) (EHV-1) (Equine abortion virus).
   2613..2675    +  promoter       Mini-TK promoter: minimal herpes simplex virus (HSV) thymidine kinase promoter
   2718..3755    +  CDS            HygR: hygromycin B phosphotransferase confers resistance to hygromycin
   3797..3845    +  polyA_signal   HSV TK poly(A) signal: herpes simplex virus thymidine kinase polyadenylation signal (Cole and Stacy, 1985)
   3936..3952    -  polyA_signal   bGH poly(A) signal (fragment): bovine growth hormone polyadenylation signal
   4045..4311    +  CDS            gH (fragment): GH_HHV11 - Experimental evidence at protein level: Swiss-Prot protein existence level 1. The heterodimer glycoprotein H-glycoprotein L is required for the fusion of viral and plasma membranes leading to virus entry into the host cell. Following initial binding to host receptor, membrane fusion is mediated by the fusion machinery composed of gB and the heterodimer gH/gL. May also be involved in the fusion between the virion envelope and the outer nuclear membrane during virion morphogenesis. From Human herpesvirus 1 (strain 17) (HHV-1) (Human herpes simplex virus 1).
   4396..4984    +  rep_origin     ori: high-copy-number ColE1/pMB1/pBR322/pUC origin of replication
   5159..5462    +  enhancer       CMV enhancer: human cytomegalovirus immediate early enhancer
   5463..5666    +  promoter       CMV promoter: human cytomegalovirus (CMV) immediate early promoter
   5712..5730    +  promoter       T3 promoter: promoter for bacteriophage T3 RNA polymerase
   5753..578     +  CDS            MBOAT7 (across the origin): MBOA7_HUMAN - Also known as BB1, LENG4, OACT7. Experimental evidence at protein level: Swiss-Prot protein existence level 1. Acyltransferase which catalyzes the transfert of an acyl group from an acyl-CoA to a lysophosphatidylinositol (1- acylglycerophosphatidylinositol or LPI) leading to the production of a phosphatidylinositol (1,2-diacyl-sn-glycero-3-phosphoinositol or PI) and participates in the reacylation step of the phospholipid remodeling pathway also known as the Lands cycle (PubMed:18772128, PubMed:18094042). Prefers arachidonoyl-CoA as the acyl donor, thus contributing to the regula
