[The description below was written by a language model from this plasmid's Addgene catalogue record and pLannotate feature annotations shown in this document.]
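Description:
pCMV3Tag8li-hMBOAT7-3xFLAG is a mammalian expression plasmid built on a Stratagene/Agilent pCMV-3Tag-8 backbone in which the multiple cloning site has been replaced with a modified one. The sequenced plasmid is about 6.6 kb. It is propagated in E. coli as a high-copy plasmid through a ColE1/pUC-type origin and selected with ampicillin via the β-lactamase gene. An f1 origin is also present, a standard element that permits single-stranded DNA production. For selection in mammalian cells it carries a hygromycin B phosphotransferase cassette driven by an HSV thymidine kinase promoter and terminated by the HSV TK polyadenylation signal. The short herpesvirus "UL24" and "gH" fragments called by the annotation lie beside this cassette and most likely reflect HSV sequence flanking the TK regulatory elements rather than functional genes.

The payload is the 1,416 bp human MBOAT7 coding sequence, which encodes a membrane-bound O-acyltransferase that transfers acyl groups, preferentially arachidonoyl, from acyl-CoA to lysophosphatidylinositol in the Lands cycle of phospholipid remodelling. The coding sequence lacks its stop codon and was inserted between XhoI and NotI sites, both of which are retained. It therefore reads through a short linker in frame into three tandem FLAG epitopes followed by a stop codon. Transcription is driven by the CMV immediate-early enhancer and promoter and terminated by the bovine growth hormone polyadenylation signal. T3 and T7 promoters flank the insert and serve as sequencing primer sites.

The construct is intended for expression of C-terminally FLAG-tagged MBOAT7 in mammalian cells, and the tag allows detection or affinity purification with anti-FLAG reagents. The associated publication concerns mapping protein interaction networks in innate immunity.
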