Addgene plasmid #165474: pCMV3Tag8li-hMBOAT7-3xFLAG
Purpose: Human MBOAT7 mammalian expression vector with 3 C-terminal FLAG tags.
Depositing lab: Martin Dorf. Depositing organization: Harvard Medical School. Publication: Mapping a dynamic innate immunity protein interaction network regulating type I interferon production. Li S, Wang L, Berman M, Kong YY, Dorf ME. Immunity. 2011 Sep 23;35(3):426-40. Epub 2011 Sep 8. 10.1016/j.immuni.2011.06.014 PubMed 21903422.
Backbone
  Vector backbone: pCMV-3Tag-8 modified MCS
  Backbone manufacturer: Stratagene /Agilent
  Backbone size w/o insert (bp): 5200
  Vector type: Mammalian Expression
  Selectable markers: Hygromycin
Growth in bacteria
  Bacterial resistance: Ampicillin, 100 μg/mL
  Growth temperature: 37°C
  Growth strain: DH5alpha
  Copy number: High Copy
Gene/Insert
  Gene/Insert name: Membrane bound O-acyltransferase domain containing 7 (alt names: MBOAT7; BC003164.1)
  Species: H. sapiens (human)
  Insert size (bp): 1416
  Entrez Gene: MBOAT7 (a.k.a. BB1, LENG4, LPIAT, LPLAT, LRC4, MBOA7, MRT57, OACT7, hMBOA-7)
  Promoter: CMV
  Tag / fusion protein: 3xFLAG (C terminal on insert)
  Cloning method: Restriction Enzyme; 5′ cloning site XhoI (not destroyed); 3′ cloning site NotI (not destroyed)
  Sequencing primers: 5′ CMV, (T3); 3′ T7, BGH polyA reverse
Resource information
  A portion of this plasmid was derived from a plasmid made by: Miguel Gijon (JBC 283(44) p30235-.30245)
Terms and licenses: Academic/Nonprofit Terms; Industry Terms: Not Available to Industry
Depositor comments: Backbone contains new MCS (multiple cloning site). CDS without stop codon was inserted with XhoI-NotI and it expresses in frame with 3xFLAG epitope tag. Construct insertion = Xhoi-GCC-[MBOAT7 CDS 1416 bp, no stop]-Noti-A-Clai-GTCGAG-3xFLAG-STOP
How to cite: pCMV3Tag8li-hMBOAT7-3xFLAG was a gift from Martin Dorf (Addgene plasmid # 165474 ; http://n2t.net/addgene:165474 ; RRID:Addgene_165474)
